Addgene plasmid #148630: pnYC-NpM-HsNot1iso1_1351-1588_AE
Purpose: Bacterial Expression of HsNot1iso1_1351-1588
Depositing lab: Elisa Izaurralde. Depositing organization: Max Planck Institute for Developmental Biology. Publication: A CAF40-binding motif facilitates recruitment of the CCR4-NOT complex to mRNAs targeted by Drosophila Roquin. Sgromo A, Raisch T, Bawankar P, Bhandari D, Chen Y, Kuzuoglu-Ozturk D, Weichenrieder O, Izaurralde E. Nat Commun. 2017 Feb 6;8:14307. doi: 10.1038/ncomms14307. PubMed 28165457.
Backbone
  Vector backbone: Unknown
  Vector type: Bacterial Expression
Growth in bacteria
  Bacterial resistance: Chloramphenicol, 25 μg/mL
  Growth temperature: 37°C
  Growth strain: DH5alpha
  Copy number: Low Copy
Gene/Insert
  Gene/Insert name: HsNot1iso1_1351-1588
  Species: H. sapiens (human)
  Entrez Gene: CNOT1 (a.k.a. AD-005, CDC39, HPE12, NOT1, NOT1H, VIBOS)
  Cloning method: Unknown
Terms and licenses: Academic/Nonprofit Terms; Industry Terms: Not Available to Industry
Depositor comments: sequence of isoform 1 given by NCBI: NM_016284.4 Plasmids from this collection were made available to the research community and donated after the lab closed. Please note that the sequence provided by the depositing laboratory may be theoretical/predicted or based on Sanger sequencing results. There may be discrepancies between sequencing results obtained by Addgene and the depositor sequence. If an Addgene verified sequence is not available, please contact before placing your order to request that our lab fully sequence the plasmid.
How to cite: pnYC-NpM-HsNot1iso1_1351-1588_AE was a gift from Elisa Izaurralde (Addgene plasmid # 148630 ; http://n2t.net/addgene:148630 ; RRID:Addgene_148630)
