[The description below was written by a language model from this plasmid's Addgene catalogue record and pLannotate feature annotations shown in this document.]
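Description:
pnYC-NpM-HsNot1iso1_1351-1588_AE is a bacterial expression plasmid of about 5.8 kb for producing a fragment of human CNOT1 (isoform 1, residues 1351–1588), the scaffold subunit of the CCR4-NOT deadenylase complex. The catalogue entry lists the backbone as unknown, but the annotated features point to a pACYC-like architecture. It has a p15A origin of replication and a chloramphenicol acetyltransferase gene driven by its own cat promoter. A tetracycline resistance gene is split into non-contiguous fragments by the inserted expression cassette and is therefore presumably non-functional. Selection is with chloramphenicol, and the plasmid is recorded as low copy. The p15A origin is compatible with ColE1-type plasmids, so vectors of this kind can be maintained alongside a second expression plasmid, which is useful for co-expressing protein partners. Short annotated fragments of an RSF origin and an IS1 element appear to be backbone remnants.

The expression cassette consists of a T7 promoter with an adjacent lac operator, the T7 gene 10 ribosome binding site, and a T7 terminator. Transcription therefore depends on T7 RNA polymerase in the host and is inducible with IPTG. The open reading frame begins with a maltose binding protein lacking its signal sequence, which provides a cytosolic N-terminal solubility and affinity tag. The CNOT1 segment follows it. The annotation software matched this segment to the mouse orthologue, but the record identifies it as human. A short fragment annotated as a T7 gene 10B-derived tag lies between the insert and the terminator; whether it is translated is not stated. The associated work concerns recruitment of the CCR4-NOT complex through a CAF40-binding motif, which is consistent with using this plasmid to make recombinant protein for interaction or structural studies.
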