Features (pLannotate 1.2.2; 16 found; start..end, strand, type, name):
    740..838     -  CDS            YPB2_ECOLX (fragment): Protein predicted: Swiss-Prot protein existence level 4. From Escherichia coli.
   1034..1934    -  CDS            TcR (fragment): tetracycline efflux protein; tet; confers resistance to tetracycline
   1961..1979    +  promoter       T7 promoter: promoter for bacteriophage T7 RNA polymerase
   1980..2004    +  protein_bind   lac operator: The lac repressor binds to the lac operator to inhibit transcription in E. coli. This inhibition can be relieved by adding lactose or isopropyl-β-D-thiogalactopyranoside (IPTG). lac repressor encoded by lacI
   2019..2041    +  RBS            RBS: efficient ribosome binding site from bacteriophage T7 gene 10 (Olins and Rangwala, 1989)
   2052..3148    +  CDS            MBP (fragment): maltose binding protein from E. coli; malE (mutated); This version of the gene does not encode a signal sequence, so MBP will remain in the cytosol.
   3200..3913    +  CDS            Cnot1 (fragment): CNOT1_MOUSE - Also known as Kiaa1007. Experimental evidence at protein level: Swiss-Prot protein existence level 1. Scaffolding component of the CCR4-NOT complex which is one of the major cellular mRNA deadenylases and is linked to various cellular processes including bulk mRNA degradation, miRNA-mediated repression, translational repression during translational initiation and general transcription regulation. Additional complex functions may be a consequence of its influence on mRNA expression. Its scaffolding function implies its interaction with the catalytic complex module and diverse RNA-
   3954..4003    +  CDS            SET1 (fragment): solubility-enhancement tag derived from T7 phage gene 10B
   4011..4058    +  terminator     T7 terminator: transcription terminator for bacteriophage T7 RNA polymerase
   4081..4185    -  CDS            TcR (fragment): tetracycline efflux protein; tet; confers resistance to tetracycline
   4233..4261    -  promoter       tet promoter: E. coli promoter for tetracycline efflux protein gene
   4373..4918    +  rep_origin     p15A ori: Plasmids containing the medium-copy-number p15A origin of replication can be propagated in E. coli cells that contain a second plasmid with the ColE1 origin.
   5006..5061    +  rep_origin     RSF ori (fragment): Plasmids containing the RSF 1030 origin of replication can be propagated in E. coli cells that contain additional plasmids with compatible origins.
   5180..5323    -  mobile_element IS1 (fragment): prokaryotic transposable element IS1
   5444..5546    +  promoter       cat promoter: promoter of the E. coli cat gene encoding chloramphenicol acetyltransferase
   5547..441     +  CDS            CmR (across the origin): chloramphenicol acetyltransferase; cat; confers resistance to chloramphenicol
>Addgene plasmid #148630 | pnYC-NpM-HsNot1iso1_1351-1588_AE | addgene full sequence | sequence record 358005 | Addgene NGS Result
CGTATGGCAATGAAAGACGGTGAGCTGGTGATATGGGATAGTGTTCACCCTTGTTACACCGTTTTCCATG
AGCAAACTGAAACGTTTTCATCGCTCTGGAGTGAATACCACGACGATTTCCGGCAGTTTCTACACATATA
TTCGCAAGATGTGGCGTGTTACGGTGAAAACCTGGCCTATTTCCCTAAAGGGTTTATTGAGAATATGTTT
TTCGTCTCAGCCAATCCCTGGGTGAGTTTCACCAGTTTTGATTTAAACGTGGCCAATATGGACAACTTCT
TCGCCCCCGTTTTCACCATGGGCAAATATTATACGCAAGGCGACAAGGTGCTGATGCCGCTGGCGATTCA
GGTTCATCATGCCGTTTGTGATGGCTTCCATGTCGGCAGAATGCTTAATGAATTACAACAGTACTGCGAT
GAGTGGCAGGGCGGGGCGTAATTTTTTTAAGGCAGTTATTGGTGCCCTTAAACGCCTGGTTGCTACGCCT
GAATAAGTGATAATAAGCGGATGAATGGCAGAAATTCGAAAGCAAATTCGACCCGGTCGTCGGTTCAGGG
CAGGGTCGTTAAATAGCCGCTTATGTCTATTGCTGGTTTACCGGTTTATTGACTACCGGAAGCAGTGTGA
CCGTGTGCTTCTCAAATGCCTGAGGCCAGTTTGCTCAGGCTCTCCCCGTGGAGGTAATAATTGACGATAT
GATCATTTATTCTGCCTCCCAGAGCCTGATAAAAACGGTTAGCGCTTCGTTAATACAGATGTAGGTGTTC
CACAGGGTAGCCAGCAGCATCCTGCGATGCAGATCCGGAACATAATGGTGCAGGGCGCTTGTTTCGGCGT
GGGTATGGTGGCAGGCCCCGTGGCCAGGACCCAACGCTGCCCGAGATGCGCCGCGTGCGGCTGCTGGAGA
TGGCGGACGCGATGGATATGTTCTGCCAAGGGTTGGTTTGCGCATTCACAGTTCTCCGCAAGAATTGATT
GGCTCCAATTCTTGGAGTGGTGAATCCGTTAGCGAGGTGCCGCCGGCTTCCATTCAGGTCGAGGTGGCCC
GGCTCCATGCACCGCGACGCAACGCGGGGAGGCAGACAAGGTATAGGGCGGCGCCTACAATCCATGCCAA
CCCGTTCCATGTGCTCGCCGAGGCGGCATAAATCGCCGTGACGATCAGCGGTCCAATGATCGAAGTTAGG
CTGGTAAGAGCCGCGAGCGATCCTTGAAGCTGTCCCTGATGGTCGTCATCTACCTGCCTGGACAGCATGG
CCTGCAACGCGGGCATCCCGATGCCGCCGGAAGCGAGAAGAATCATAATGGGGAAGGCCATCCAGCCTCG
CGTCGCGAACGCCAGCAAGACGTAGCCCAGCGCGTCGGCCGCCATGCCGGCGATAATGGCCTGCTTCTCG
CCGAAACGTTTGGTGGCGGGACCAGTGACGAAGGCTTGAGCGAGGGCGTGCAAGATTCCGAATACCGCAA
GCGACAGGCCGATCATCGTCGCGCTCCAGCGAAAGCGGTCCTCGCCGAAAATGACCCAGAGCGCTGCCGG
CACCTGTCCTACGAGTTGCATGATAAAGAAGACAGTCATAAGTGCGGCGACGATAGTCATGCCCCGCGCC
CACCGGAAGGAGCTGACTGGGTTGAAGGCTCTCAAGGGCATCGGTCGACGCTCTCCCTTATGCGACTCCT
GCATTAGGAAGCAGCCCAGTAGTAGGTTGAGGCCGTTGAGCACCGCCGCCGCAAGGAATGGTGCATGCAA
GGAGATGGCGCCCAACAGTCCCCCGGCCACGGGGCCTGCCACCATACCCACGCCGAAACAAGCGCTCATG
AGCCCGAAGTGGCGAGCCCGATCTTCCCCATCGGTGATGTCGGCGATATAGGCGCCAGCAACCGCACCTG
TGGCGCCGGTGATGCCGGCCACGATGCGTCCGGCGTAGAGGATCAGACTAAGATCTCGATCCCGCGAAAT
TAATACGACTCACTATAGGGGAATTGTGAGCGGATAACAATTCCCCACTAGTAATAATTTTGTTTAACTT
TAAGAAGGAGATATACCATGGAAACTGAAGAAGGTAAACTGGTAATCTGGATTAACGGCGATAAAGGCTA
TAACGGTCTCGCTGAAGTCGGTAAGAAATTCGAGAAAGATACCGGAATTAAAGTCACCGTTGAGCATCCG
GATAAACTGGAAGAGAAATTCCCACAGGTTGCGGCAACTGGCGATGGCCCTGACATTATCTTCTGGGCAC
ACGACCGCTTTGGTGGCTACGCTCAATCTGGCCTGTTGGCTGAAATCACCCCGGACAAAGCGTTCCAGGA
CAAGCTGTATCCGTTTACCTGGGATGCCGTACGTTACAACGGCAAGCTGATTGCTTACCCGATCGCTGTT
GAAGCGTTATCGCTGATTTATAACAAAGACCTGCTGCCGAACCCGCCAAAAACCTGGGAAGAGATCCCGG
CGCTGGATAAAGAACTGAAAGCGAAAGGTAAGAGCGCCCTGATGTTCAACCTGCAAGAACCGTACTTCAC
CTGGCCGCTGATTGCTGCTGACGGGGGTTATGCGTTCAAGTATGAAAACGGCAAGTACGACATTAAAGAC
GTGGGCGTGGATAACGCTGGCGCGAAAGCGGGTCTGACCTTCCTGGTTGACCTGATTAAAAACAAACACA
TGAATGCAGACACCGATTACTCCATCGCAGAAGCTGCCTTTAATAAAGGCGAAACAGCGATGACCATCAA
CGGCCCGTGGGCATGGTCCAACATCGACACCAGCAAAGTGAATTATGGTGTAACGGTACTGCCGACCTTC
AAGGGTCAACCATCCAAACCGTTCGTTGGCGTGCTGAGCGCAGGTATTAACGCCGCCAGTCCGAACAAAG
AGCTGGCGAAAGAGTTCCTCGAAAACTATCTGCTGACTGATGAAGGTCTGGAAGCGGTTAATAAAGACAA
ACCGCTGGGTGCCGTAGCGCTGAAGTCTTACGAGGAAGAGTTGGCGAAAGATCCACGTATTGCCGCCACG
ATGGAAAACGCCCAGAAAGGTGAAATCATGCCGAACATCCCGCAGATGTCCGCTTTCTGGTATGCCGTGC
GTACTGCGGTGATCAACGCCGCCAGCGGTCGTCAGACTGTCGATGAAGCCCTTAAAGACGCGCAGACTGG
TACCGGCAGCGGCCTGGAAGTTCTGTTCCAGGGGCCCCATATGCTCGAGGTTCCACCACAGCCACAGTAC
AGCTACCACGACATCAATGTCTATTCCCTTGCGGGCTTGGCACCACACATTACTCTAAATCCAACAATTC
CCTTGTTTCAGGCCCATCCACAGTTGAAGCAGTGTGTGCGTCAGGCAATTGAACGGGCTGTCCAGGAGCT
GGTCCATCCTGTGGTGGATCGATCAATTAAGATTGCCATGACTACTTGTGAGCAAATAGTCAGGAAGGAT
TTTGCCCTGGATTCGGAGGAATCTCGAATGCGAATAGCAGCTCATCACATGATGCGTAACTTGACAGCTG
GAATGGCTATGATTACATGCAGGGAACCTTTGCTCATGAGCATATCTACCAACTTAAAAAACAGTTTTGC
CTCAGCCCTTCGTACTGCTTCCCCACAACAAAGAGAAATGATGGATCAGGCAGCTGCTCAATTAGCTCAG
GACAATTGTGAGTTGGCTTGCTGTTTTATTCAGAAGACTGCAGTAGAAAAAGCAGGCCCTGAGATGGACA
AGAGATTAGCAACTGAATTTGAGCTGAGAAAACATGCTAGGCAAGAAGGACGCAGATACTGTGATCCTGT
TGTTTTAACATATCAAGCTGAACGGATGCCAGAGCAAATCAGGCTGAAAGTTGGTGGTGTGGACCCAAAG
CAGTTGGCTGTTTACGAAGAGTTTGCACGCAATGTTCCTGGCTTCTTACCTACAAATGACTTATAAGGAT
CCTAATAGTCTAGAGCTAGCCCTAGGAGATCCGGCTGCTAACAAAGCCCGAAAGGAAGCTGAGTTGGCTG
CTGCCACCGCTGAGCAATAACTAGCATAACCCCTTGGGGCCTCTAAACGGGTCTTGAGGGGTTTTTTGCT
GAAAGGAGGAACTATATCCGGATATCCCGCAAGAGGCCCGGCAGTACCGGCATAACCAAGCCTATGCCTA
CAGCATCCAGGGTGACGGTGCCGAGGATGACGATGAGCGCATTGTTAGATTTCATACACGGTGCCTGACT
GCGTTAGCAATTTAACTGTGATAAACTACCGCATTAAAGCTTATCGATGATAAGCTGTCAAACATGAGAA
TTACAACTTATATCGTATGGGGCTGACTTCAGGTGCTACATTTGAAGAGATAAATTGCACTGAAATCAAG
AAATATTTTATCTGATTAATAAGATGATCTTCTTGAGATCGTTTTGGTCTGCGCGTAATCTCTTGCTCTG
AAAACGAAAAAACCGCCTTGCAGGGCGGTTTTTCGAAGGTTCTCTGAGCTACCAACTCTTTGAACCGAGG
TAACTGGCTTGGAGGAGCGCAGTCACCAAAACTTGTCCTTTCAGTTTAGCCTTAACCGGCGCATGACTTC
AAGACTAACTCCTCTAAATCAATTACCAGTGGCTGCTGCCAGTGGTGCTTTTGCATGTCTTTCCGGGTTG
GACTCAAGACGATAGTTACCGGATAAGGCGCAGCGGTCGGACTGAACGGGGGGTTCGTGCATACAGTCCA
GCTTGGAGCGAACTGCCTACCCGGAACTGAGTGTCAGGCGTGGAATGAGACAAACGCGGCCATAACAGCG
GAATGACACCGGTAAACCGAAAGGCAGGAACAGGAGAGCGCACGAGGGAGCCGCCAGGGGGAAACGCCTG
GTATCTTTATAGTCCTGTCGGGTTTCGCCACCACTGATTTGAGCGTCAGATTTCGTGATGCTTGTCAGGG
GGGCGGAGCCTATGGAAAAACGGCTTTGCCGCGGCCCTCTCACTTCCCTGTTAAGTATCTTCCTGGCATC
TTCCAGGAAATCTCCGCCCCGTTCGTAAGCCATTTCCGCTCGCCGCAGTCGAACGACCGAGCGTAGCGAG
TCAGTGAGCGAGGAAGCGGAATATATCCTGTATCACATATTCTGCTGACGCACCGGTGCAGCCTTTTTTC
TCCTGCCACATGAAGCACTTCACTGACACCCTCATCAGTGCCAACATAGTAAGCCAGTATACACTCCCCT
AGCGCTGATGTCCGGCGGTGCTTTTGCCGTTACGCACCACCCCGTCAGTAGCTGAACAGGAGGGACAGCT
GATAGAAACAGAAGCCACTGGAGCACCTCAAAAACACCATCATACACTAAATCAGTAAGTTGGCAGCATC
ACCCGACGCACTTTGCGCCGAATAAATACCTGTGACGGAAGATCACTTCGCAGAATAAATAAATCCTGGT
GTCCCTGTTGATACCGGGAAGCCCTGGGCCAACTTTTGGCGAAAATGAGACGTTGATCGGCACGTAAGAG
GTTCCAACTTTCACCATAATGAAATAAGATCACTACCGGGCGTATTTTTTGAGTTATCGAGATTTTCAGG
AGCTAAGGAAGCTAAAATGGAGAAAAAAATCACTGGATATACCACCGTTGATATATCCCAATGGCATCGT
AAAGAACATTTTGAGGCATTTCAGTCAGTTGCTCAATGTACCTATAACCAGACCGTTCAGCTGGATATTA
CGGCCTTTTTAAAGACCGTAAAGAAAAATAAGCACAAGTTTTATCCGGCCTTTATTCACATTCTTGCCCG
CCTGATGAATGCTCATCCGGAATTC
